Addgene plasmid #112789: pTU1-A-yckABU
Purpose: Upstream homology arm, Pair of HAs spans yckA and yckB, which share homology with ABC transporters in B. subtilis
Depositing lab: Chris French. Publication: BacilloFlex: A modular DNA assembly toolkit for Bacillus subtilis synthetic biology. Wicke N, Radford D, Verrone V, Wipat A, French CE. bioRxiv 185108 10.1101/185108.
Backbone
  Vector backbone: pSB1A2
  Backbone manufacturer: iGEM
  Backbone size w/o insert (bp): 2532
  Vector type: Bacterial Expression
Growth in bacteria
  Bacterial resistance: Ampicillin, 100 μg/mL
  Growth temperature: 37°C
  Growth strain: DH5alpha
  Copy number: High Copy
Gene/Insert
  Gene/Insert name: yckABU
  Species: Synthetic
  Insert size (bp): 490
  Cloning method: Restriction Enzyme; 5′ cloning site BsmB1 (unknown if destroyed); 3′ cloning site BsmB1 (unknown if destroyed)
Terms and licenses: Academic/Nonprofit Terms; Industry Terms: Not Available to Industry
Depositor comments: Please visit https://www.biorxiv.org/content/early/2017/09/06/185108 for bioRxiv preprint.
How to cite: pTU1-A-yckABU was a gift from Chris French (Addgene plasmid # 112789 ; http://n2t.net/addgene:112789 ; RRID:Addgene_112789)
