[The description below was written by a language model from this plasmid's Addgene catalogue record and pLannotate feature annotations shown in this document.]
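Description:
pTU1-A-yckABU is a small, high-copy E. coli cloning plasmid from the BacilloFlex modular DNA assembly toolkit for Bacillus subtilis synthetic biology. It is built on the iGEM BioBrick backbone pSB1A2 and carries only the basic elements for propagation in E. coli: a ColE1/pMB1/pUC-type origin of replication and the β-lactamase gene (AmpR) with its own bla promoter for ampicillin selection. The annotation also finds a putative bacterial transcription terminator and a BioBrick prefix next to the insert site, both remnants of the BioBrick vector architecture. No Bacillus origin of replication or Bacillus selection marker is annotated. Although it is catalogued as a bacterial expression vector, no promoter driving the insert appears in the feature tables, which fits a role as a part-storage plasmid.

The payload, yckABU, is a roughly 490 bp insert listed as synthetic and cloned between BsmBI sites. It serves as the upstream homology arm of a pair of arms spanning the B. subtilis yckA and yckB genes, which share homology with ABC transporter components. Both the depositor sequence and the repository's sequencing result (about 2.6 kb, differing by only two nucleotides) annotate this region as a fragment of the yckB coding sequence from B. subtilis strain 168, described as probably part of a binding-protein-dependent transport system. The fragment is not meant to be expressed. Instead, it would be combined through the toolkit's assembly scheme with a matching downstream arm and a cargo cassette, so that the assembled DNA can integrate at the yckAB locus of the B. subtilis chromosome by homologous recombination. The record does not give further details of the assembly hierarchy or the position designated by "A" in the plasmid name.
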