Features (pLannotate 1.2.2; 6 found; start..end, strand, type, name):
     15..554     +  CDS            yckB (fragment): YCKB_BACSU - Experimental evidence at protein level: Swiss-Prot protein existence level 1. Probably part of a binding-protein-dependent transport system. From Bacillus subtilis (strain 168).
    750..1338    -  rep_origin     ori: high-copy-number ColE1/pMB1/pBR322/pUC origin of replication
   1509..2369    -  CDS            AmpR: β-lactamase; bla; confers resistance to ampicillin, carbenicillin, and related antibiotics
   2370..2474    -  promoter       AmpR promoter: bla
   2564..2607    -  terminator     bacterial terminator: putative bacterial transcription terminator
   2610..2629    +  misc_feature   BioBrick prefix: BioBrick prefix for parts that start with "ATG"
>Addgene plasmid #112789 | pTU1-A-yckABU | depositor full sequence | sequence record 212545 | pTU1-A-yckABU sequence 2631 bps
CGTCTCAATCTGGAATCGTAGTCGCTACATCAGGTACGCTCTATCCCACTTCTTATCACGATACTGACTC
TGGCTCTGATAAGCTGACGGGCTACGAGGTTGAAGTTGTTCGTGAAGCGGCAAAACGCTTGGGGCTGAAG
GTTGAGTTCAAGGAGATGGGCATTGACGGGATGCTGACAGCGGTGAACAGCGGACAGGTTGACGCAGCCG
CGAATGACATCGATGTGACGAAGGACCGTGAGGAGAAGTTCGCATTTTCCACTCCATATAAATATTCATA
CGGCACGGCAATTGTCCGAAAAGACGATTTATCAGGGATTAAAACGCTCAAGGATTTAAAAGGGAAGAAA
GCGGCTGGCGCGGCTACAACCGTCTACATGGAGGTCGCGAGAAAATACGGCGCCAAAGAAGTGATTTATG
ATAATGCGACGAATGAGCAATATTTAAAAGATGTTGCCAACGGACGCACTGACGTCATTTTAAACGACTA
TTACCTGCAGACACTTGCGCTCGCGGCATTCCCGGATCTCAACATTACAATTCATCCTGACATCAATGCC
AGAGACGCTGCAGGCTTCCTCGCTCACTGACTCGCTGCGCTCGGTCGTTCGGCTGCGGCGAGCGGTATCA
GCTCACTCAAAGGCGGTAATACGGTTATCCACAGAATCAGGGGATAACGCAGGAAAGAACATGTGAGCAA
AAGGCCAGCAAAAGGCCAGGAACCGTAAAAAGGCCGCGTTGCTGGCGTTTTTCCATAGGCTCCGCCCCCC
TGACGAGCATCACAAAAATCGACGCTCAAGTCAGAGGTGGCGAAACCCGACAGGACTATAAAGATACCAG
GCGTTTCCCCCTGGAAGCTCCCTCGTGCGCTCTCCTGTTCCGACCCTGCCGCTTACCGGATACCTGTCCG
CCTTTCTCCCTTCGGGAAGCGTGGCGCTTTCTCATAGCTCACGCTGTAGGTATCTCAGTTCGGTGTAGGT
CGTTCGCTCCAAGCTGGGCTGTGTGCACGAACCCCCCGTTCAGCCCGACCGCTGCGCCTTATCCGGTAAC
TATCGTCTTGAGTCCAACCCGGTAAGACACGACTTATCGCCACTGGCAGCAGCCACTGGTAACAGGATTA
GCAGAGCGAGGTATGTAGGCGGTGCTACAGAGTTCTTGAAGTGGTGGCCTAACTACGGCTACACTAGAAG
GACAGTATTTGGTATCTGCGCTCTGCTGAAGCCAGTTACCTTCGGAAAAAGAGTTGGTAGCTCTTGATCC
GGCAAACAAACCACCGCTGGTAGCGGTGGTTTTTTTGTTTGCAAGCAGCAGATTACGCGCAGAAAAAAAG
GATCTCAAGAAGATCCTTTGATCTTTTCTACGGGGTCTGACGCTCAGTGGAACGAAAACTCACGTTAAGG
GATTTTGGTCATGAGATTATCAAAAAGGATCTTCACCTAGATCCTTTTAAATTAAAAATGAAGTTTTAAA
TCAATCTAAAGTATATATGAGTAAACTTGGTCTGACAGTTACCAATGCTTAATCAGTGAGGCACCTATCT
CAGCGATCTGTCTATTTCGTTCATCCATAGTTGCCTGACTCCCCGTCGTGTAGATAACTACGATACGGGA
GGGCTTACCATCTGGCCCCAGTGCTGCAATGATACCGCGAGAGCCACGCTCACCGGCTCCAGATTTATCA
GCAATAAACCAGCCAGCCGGAAGGGCCGAGCGCAGAAGTGGTCCTGCAACTTTATCCGCCTCCATCCAGT
CTATTAATTGTTGCCGGGAAGCTAGAGTAAGTAGTTCGCCAGTTAATAGTTTGCGCAACGTTGTTGCCAT
TGCTACAGGCATCGTGGTGTCACGCTCGTCGTTTGGTATGGCTTCATTCAGCTCCGGTTCCCAACGATCA
AGGCGAGTTACATGATCCCCCATGTTGTGCAAAAAAGCGGTTAGCTCCTTCGGTCCTCCGATCGTTGTCA
GAAGTAAGTTGGCCGCAGTGTTATCACTCATGGTTATGGCAGCACTGCATAATTCTCTTACTGTCATGCC
ATCCGTAAGATGCTTTTCTGTGACTGGTGAGTACTCAACCAAGTCATTCTGAGAATAGTGTATGCGGCGA
CCGAGTTGCTCTTGCCCGGCGTCAATACGGGATAATACCGCGCCACATAGCAGAACTTTAAAAGTGCTCA
TCATTGGAAAACGTTCTTCGGGGCGAAAACTCTCAAGGATCTTACCGCTGTTGAGATCCAGTTCGATGTA
ACCCACTCGTGCACCCAACTGATCTTCAGCATCTTTTACTTTCACCAGCGTTTCTGGGTGAGCAAAAACA
GGAAGGCAAAATGCCGCAAAAAAGGGAATAAGGGCGACACGGAAATGTTGAATACTCATACTCTTCCTTT
TTCAATATTATTGAAGCATTTATCAGGGTTATTGTCTCATGAGCGGATACATATTTGAATGTATTTAGAA
AAATAAACAAATAGGGGTTCCGCGCACATTTCCCCGAAAAGTGCCACCTGACGTCTAAGAAACCATTATT
ATCATGACATTAACCTATAAAAATAGGCGTATCACGAGGCAGAATTTCAGATAAAAAAAATCCTTAGCTT
TCGCTAAGGATGATTTCTGGAATTCGCGGCCGCTTCTAGAA
