Features (pLannotate 1.2.2; 6 found; start..end, strand, type, name):
     14..556     +  CDS            yckB (fragment): YCKB_BACSU - Experimental evidence at protein level: Swiss-Prot protein existence level 1. Probably part of a binding-protein-dependent transport system. From Bacillus subtilis (strain 168).
    752..1340    -  rep_origin     ori: high-copy-number ColE1/pMB1/pBR322/pUC origin of replication
   1511..2371    -  CDS            AmpR: β-lactamase; bla; confers resistance to ampicillin, carbenicillin, and related antibiotics
   2372..2476    -  promoter       AmpR promoter: bla
   2566..2609    -  terminator     bacterial terminator: putative bacterial transcription terminator
   2612..2631    +  misc_feature   BioBrick prefix: BioBrick prefix for parts that start with "ATG"
>Addgene plasmid #112789 | pTU1-A-yckABU | addgene full sequence | sequence record 218385 | Addgene NGS Result
CGTCTCAATCTGGAAAATCGTAGTCGCTACATCAGGTACGCTCTATCCCACTTCTTATCACGATACTGAC
TCTGGCTCTGATAAGCTGACGGGCTACGAGGTTGAAGTTGTTCGTGAAGCGGCAAAACGCTTGGGGCTGA
AGGTTGAGTTCAAGGAGATGGGCATTGACGGGATGCTGACAGCGGTGAACAGCGGACAGGTTGACGCAGC
CGCGAATGACATCGATGTGACGAAGGACCGTGAGGAGAAGTTCGCATTTTCCACTCCATATAAATATTCA
TACGGCACGGCAATTGTCCGAAAAGACGATTTATCAGGGATTAAAACGCTCAAGGATTTAAAAGGGAAGA
AAGCGGCTGGCGCGGCTACAACCGTCTACATGGAGGTCGCGAGAAAATACGGCGCCAAAGAAGTGATTTA
TGATAATGCGACGAATGAGCAATATTTAAAAGATGTTGCCAACGGACGCACTGACGTCATTTTAAACGAC
TATTACCTGCAGACACTTGCGCTCGCGGCATTCCCGGATCTCAACATTACAATTCATCCTGACATCAATG
CCAGAGACGCTGCAGGCTTCCTCGCTCACTGACTCGCTGCGCTCGGTCGTTCGGCTGCGGCGAGCGGTAT
CAGCTCACTCAAAGGCGGTAATACGGTTATCCACAGAATCAGGGGATAACGCAGGAAAGAACATGTGAGC
AAAAGGCCAGCAAAAGGCCAGGAACCGTAAAAAGGCCGCGTTGCTGGCGTTTTTCCACAGGCTCCGCCCC
CCTGACGAGCATCACAAAAATCGACGCTCAAGTCAGAGGTGGCGAAACCCGACAGGACTATAAAGATACC
AGGCGTTTCCCCCTGGAAGCTCCCTCGTGCGCTCTCCTGTTCCGACCCTGCCGCTTACCGGATACCTGTC
CGCCTTTCTCCCTTCGGGAAGCGTGGCGCTTTCTCATAGCTCACGCTGTAGGTATCTCAGTTCGGTGTAG
GTCGTTCGCTCCAAGCTGGGCTGTGTGCACGAACCCCCCGTTCAGCCCGACCGCTGCGCCTTATCCGGTA
ACTATCGTCTTGAGTCCAACCCGGTAAGACACGACTTATCGCCACTGGCAGCAGCCACTGGTAACAGGAT
TAGCAGAGCGAGGTATGTAGGCGGTGCTACAGAGTTCTTGAAGTGGTGGCCTAACTACGGCTACACTAGA
AGAACAGTATTTGGTATCTGCGCTCTGCTGAAGCCAGTTACCTTCGGAAAAAGAGTTGGTAGCTCTTGAT
CCGGCAAACAAACCACCGCTGGTAGCGGTGGTTTTTTTGTTTGCAAGCAGCAGATTACGCGCAGAAAAAA
AGGATCTCAAGAAGATCCTTTGATCTTTTCTACGGGGTCTGACGCTCAGTGGAACGAAAACTCACGTTAA
GGGATTTTGGTCATGAGATTATCAAAAAGGATCTTCACCTAGATCCTTTTAAATTAAAAATGAAGTTTTA
AATCAATCTAAAGTATATATGAGTAAACTTGGTCTGACAGTTACCAATGCTTAATCAGTGAGGCACCTAT
CTCAGCGATCTGTCTATTTCGTTCATCCATAGTTGCCTGACTCCCCGTCGTGTAGATAACTACGATACGG
GAGGGCTTACCATCTGGCCCCAGTGCTGCAATGATACCGCGAGAGCCACGCTCACCGGCTCCAGATTTAT
CAGCAATAAACCAGCCAGCCGGAAGGGCCGAGCGCAGAAGTGGTCCTGCAACTTTATCCGCCTCCATCCA
GTCTATTAATTGTTGCCGGGAAGCTAGAGTAAGTAGTTCGCCAGTTAATAGTTTGCGCAACGTTGTTGCC
ATTGCTACAGGCATCGTGGTGTCACGCTCGTCGTTTGGTATGGCTTCATTCAGCTCCGGTTCCCAACGAT
CAAGGCGAGTTACATGATCCCCCATGTTGTGCAAAAAAGCGGTTAGCTCCTTCGGTCCTCCGATCGTTGT
CAGAAGTAAGTTGGCCGCAGTGTTATCACTCATGGTTATGGCAGCACTGCATAATTCTCTTACTGTCATG
CCATCCGTAAGATGCTTTTCTGTGACTGGTGAGTACTCAACCAAGTCATTCTGAGAATAGTGTATGCGGC
GACCGAGTTGCTCTTGCCCGGCGTCAATACGGGATAATACCGCGCCACATAGCAGAACTTTAAAAGTGCT
CATCATTGGAAAACGTTCTTCGGGGCGAAAACTCTCAAGGATCTTACCGCTGTTGAGATCCAGTTCGATG
TAACCCACTCGTGCACCCAACTGATCTTCAGCATCTTTTACTTTCACCAGCGTTTCTGGGTGAGCAAAAA
CAGGAAGGCAAAATGCCGCAAAAAAGGGAATAAGGGCGACACGGAAATGTTGAATACTCATACTCTTCCT
TTTTCAATATTATTGAAGCATTTATCAGGGTTATTGTCTCATGAGCGGATACATATTTGAATGTATTTAG
AAAAATAAACAAATAGGGGTTCCGCGCACATTTCCCCGAAAAGTGCCACCTGACGTCTAAGAAACCATTA
TTATCATGACATTAACCTATAAAAATAGGCGTATCACGAGGCAGAATTTCAGATAAAAAAAATCCTTAGC
TTTCGCTAAGGATGATTTCTGGAATTCGCGGCCGCTTCTAGAA
